Addgene plasmid #124501: pCDNA3.1-Tmem98-FLAG
Purpose: Expresses FLAG-tagged mouse TMEM98 in mammalian cells (C-terminal tag)
Depositing lab: Renee van Amerongen. Depositing organization: University of Amsterdam. Publication: TMEM98 is a negative regulator of FRAT mediated Wnt/ss-catenin signalling. van der Wal T, Lambooij JP, van Amerongen R. PLoS One. 2020 Jan 21;15(1):e0227435. doi: 10.1371/journal.pone.0227435. eCollection 2020. PubMed 31961879.
Backbone
  Vector backbone: pcDNA3.1
  Backbone size w/o insert (bp): 5300
  Vector type: Mammalian Expression
  Selectable markers: Neomycin (select with G418)
Growth in bacteria
  Bacterial resistance: Ampicillin, 100 μg/mL
  Growth temperature: 37°C
  Growth strain: DH5alpha
  Copy number: Unknown
Gene/Insert
  Gene/Insert name: Tmem98
  Species: M. musculus (mouse)
  Insert size (bp): 770
  Entrez Gene: Tmem98 (a.k.a. 6530411B15Rik, AI463522)
  Promoter: CMV
  Tag / fusion protein: Flag (C terminal on insert)
  Cloning method: Restriction Enzyme; 5′ cloning site HindIII (not destroyed); 3′ cloning site HindIII (not destroyed)
  Sequencing primers: 5′ T7; 3′ BGH polyA
Terms and licenses: Academic/Nonprofit Terms; Industry Terms: Not Available to Industry
Depositor comments: Please visit https://www.biorxiv.org/content/10.1101/512426v1 for BioRxiv preprint
How to cite: pCDNA3.1-Tmem98-FLAG was a gift from Renee van Amerongen (Addgene plasmid # 124501 ; http://n2t.net/addgene:124501 ; RRID:Addgene_124501)
