[The description below was written by a language model from this plasmid's Addgene catalogue record and pLannotate feature annotations shown in this document.]
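Description:
pCDNA3.1-Tmem98-FLAG is a mammalian expression plasmid built on the pcDNA3.1 backbone that drives production of mouse TMEM98 carrying a C-terminal FLAG epitope. The sequenced record is about 6.1 kb. In bacteria it is maintained through a high-copy ColE1/pUC-type origin and selected with ampicillin via the β-lactamase gene and its own promoter. An f1 phage origin is also present, which in principle permits single-stranded DNA rescue. For mammalian cells, an SV40 early promoter drives the neomycin phosphotransferase gene, terminated by an SV40 polyadenylation signal, so stable transfectants can be selected with G418.

The expression cassette consists of the human cytomegalovirus immediate-early enhancer and promoter, followed by a T7 promoter, the Tmem98 open reading frame, and the bovine growth hormone polyadenylation signal. An SP6 promoter sits in the opposite orientation downstream of the insert. The roughly 770 bp insert was cloned by restriction digestion into HindIII sites at both ends, both of which are retained. The tag is annotated as a short fragment matching the 3xFLAG entry, which is consistent with a single FLAG unit as stated in the catalogue fields. Several other small annotations, such as fragments of an HIV-1 LTR, ble, lacI and an extra SV40 promoter piece, are short partial matches and probably backbone remnants rather than functional elements.

The plasmid is intended for transient or stable overexpression of tagged TMEM98, allowing detection or pull-down through the FLAG epitope. The associated study examined TMEM98 as a negative regulator of FRAT-mediated Wnt/β-catenin signalling.
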