Features (pLannotate 1.2.2; 22 found; start..end, strand, type, name):
     28..80      -  misc_feature   bom (fragment): basis of mobility region from pBR322
    235..614     +  enhancer       CMV enhancer: human cytomegalovirus immediate early enhancer
    615..818     +  promoter       CMV promoter: human cytomegalovirus (CMV) immediate early promoter
    814..847     +  LTR            5' LTR (truncated) (fragment): truncated 5' long terminal repeat (LTR) from HIV-1
    863..881     +  promoter       T7 promoter: promoter for bacteriophage T7 RNA polymerase
    898..1575    +  CDS            Tmem98: TMM98_MOUSE - Experimental evidence at protein level: Swiss-Prot protein existence level 1. Functions as a negative regulator of MYRF in oligodendrocyte differentiation and myelination. Interacts with the C-terminal of MYRF inhibiting MYRF self-cleavage and N-fragment nuclear translocation (PubMed:25946230). The secreted form promotes differentiation of T helper 1 cells (Th1) (PubMed:25946230). From Mus musculus (Mouse).
   1584..1604    +  CDS            3xFLAG (fragment): three tandem FLAG® epitope tags
   1685..1703    -  promoter       SP6 promoter: promoter for bacteriophage SP6 RNA polymerase
   1729..1953    +  polyA_signal   bGH poly(A) signal: bovine growth hormone polyadenylation signal
   1957..1978    +  promoter       SV40 promoter (fragment): SV40 enhancer and early promoter
   1999..2427    +  rep_origin     f1 ori (sequence partly withheld): f1 bacteriophage origin of replication; arrow indicates direction of (+) strand synthesis
   2441..2770    +  promoter       SV40 promoter: SV40 enhancer and early promoter
   2837..3628    +  CDS            neo: KKA2_KLEPN - Also known as kan, nptII. Experimental evidence at protein level: Swiss-Prot protein existence level 1. Resistance to kanamycin, neomycin, paromomycin, ribostamycin, butirosin and gentamicin B. From Klebsiella pneumoniae.
   3652..3810    +  CDS            ble (fragment): BLE_KLEPN - Experimental evidence at protein level: Swiss-Prot protein existence level 1. Binding protein with a strong affinity to the bleomycin family of antibiotics. Binds to CL990; an antimitotic-antibiotic compound. From Klebsiella pneumoniae.
   3805..3926    +  polyA_signal   SV40 poly(A) signal: SV40 polyadenylation signal
   3999..4015    -  protein_bind   lac operator: The lac repressor binds to the lac operator to inhibit transcription in E. coli. This inhibition can be relieved by adding lactose or isopropyl-β-D-thiogalactopyranoside (IPTG). lac repressor encoded by lacI
   4023..4053    -  promoter       lac promoter: promoter for the E. coli lac operon
   4068..4089    -  protein_bind   CAP binding site: CAP binding activates transcription in the presence of cAMP. E. coli catabolite activator protein
   4102..4194    -  CDS            lacI (fragment): lac repressor; lacI; The lac repressor binds to the lac operator to inhibit transcription in E. coli. This inhibition can be relieved by adding lactose or isopropyl-β-D-thiogalactopyranoside (IPTG).
   4377..4965    -  rep_origin     ori: high-copy-number ColE1/pMB1/pBR322/pUC origin of replication
   5136..5996    -  CDS            AmpR: β-lactamase; bla; confers resistance to ampicillin, carbenicillin, and related antibiotics
   5997..6101    -  promoter       AmpR promoter: bla
>Addgene plasmid #124501 | pCDNA3.1-Tmem98-FLAG | addgene full sequence | sequence record 254506 | Addgene NGS Result
GACGGATCGGGAGATCTCCCGATCCCCTATGGTGCACTCTCAGTACAATCTGCTCTGATGCCGCATAGTT
AAGCCAGTATCTGCTCCCTGCTTGTGTGTTGGAGGTCGCTGAGTAGTGCGCGAGCAAAATTTAAGCTACA
ACAAGGCAAGGCTTGACCGACAATTGCATGAAGAATCTGCTTAGGGTTAGGCGTTTTGCGCTGCTTCGCG
ATGTACGGGCCAGATATACGCGTTGACATTGATTATTGACTAGTTATTAATAGTAATCAATTACGGGGTC
ATTAGTTCATAGCCCATATATGGAGTTCCGCGTTACATAACTTACGGTAAATGGCCCGCCTGGCTGACCG
CCCAACGACCCCCGCCCATTGACGTCAATAATGACGTATGTTCCCATAGTAACGCCAATAGGGACTTTCC
ATTGACGTCAATGGGTGGAGTATTTACGGTAAACTGCCCACTTGGCAGTACATCAAGTGTATCATATGCC
AAGTACGCCCCCTATTGACGTCAATGACGGTAAATGGCCCGCCTGGCATTATGCCCAGTACATGACCTTA
TGGGACTTTCCTACTTGGCAGTACATCTACGTATTAGTCATCGCTATTACCATGGTGATGCGGTTTTGGC
AGTACATCAATGGGCGTGGATAGCGGTTTGACTCACGGGGATTTCCAAGTCTCCACCCCATTGACGTCAA
TGGGAGTTTGTTTTGGCACCAAAATCAACGGGACTTTCCAAAATGTCGTAACAACTCCGCCCCATTGACG
CAAATGGGCGGTAGGCGTGTACGGTGGGAGGTCTATATAAGCAGAGCTCTCTGGCTAACTAGAGAACCCA
CTGCTTACTGGCTTATCGAAATTAATACGACTCACTATAGGGAGACCCAAGCTTGCCATGGAGACTGTGG
TGATCGTCGCCATAGGTGTGCTGGCCACCATTTTCCTGGCCTCATTTGCTGCTTTGGTGGTGGTCTGTAG
GCAGCGTTACTGCCGGCCTCGAGACCTACTACAGCGTTATGATTCCAAGCCCATCGTGGACCTCATTGGT
GCTATGGAGACGCAGTCTGAACCCTCCGAGCTGGAGCTGGATGATGTCGTCATCACCAACCCCCACATCG
AGGCCATCCTGGAGAATGAGGACTGGATCGAAGATGCCTCGGGCCTCATGTCCCACTGCATCGCCATCTT
GAAGATTTGTCACACTCTGACAGAAAAACTCGTTGCCATGACAATGGGTTCTGGGGCCAAGATGAAGACG
TCAGCAAGTGTCAGTGACATCATTGTGGTGGCCAAACGGATTAGCCCCAGAGTGGACGACGTCGTGAAGT
CAATGTACCCTCCACTGGACCCCAAGCTCCTGGATGCACGGACAACCGCCCTGCTGCTGTCCGTTAGTCA
CTTGGTGCTAGTGACCAGGAACGCCTGCCATCTAACCGGGGGCCTGGACTGGATTGACCAATCACTGTCT
GCCGCTGAGGAGCACCTGGAAGTCCTTCGAGAGGCAGCCCTGGCTTCTGAGCCAGATAAAAGCCTCCCCA
ACCCTGAGGGCTTCCTGCAGGAACAGTCGGCCATTGCAACCATGGACTACAAAGACGATGACGACAAGCT
TTAATAGCTGAGTAGAATTCTGCAGATATCCATCACACTGGCGGCCGCTCGAGCATGCATCTAGAGGGCC
CTATTCTATAGTGTCACCTAAATGCTAGAGCTCGCTGATCAGCCTCGACTGTGCCTTCTAGTTGCCAGCC
ATCTGTTGTTTGCCCCTCCCCCGTGCCTTCCTTGACCCTGGAAGGTGCCACTCCCACTGTCCTTTCCTAA
TAAAATGAGGAAATTGCATCGCATTGTCTGAGTAGGTGTCATTCTATTCTGGGGGGTGGGGTGGGGCAGG
ACAGCAAGGGGGAGGATTGGGAAGACAATAGCAGGCATGCTGGGGATGCGGTGGGCTCTATGGCTTCTGA
GGCGGAAAGAACCAGCTGGGGCTCTAGGGGGTATCCCC
[124 nt withheld, positions 1999-2122]
C
[91 nt withheld, positions 2124-2214]
A
[49 nt withheld, positions 2216-2264]
CCTTTGACGTTGGAGTCCACGTTCTTT
[37 nt withheld, positions 2292-2328]
ACCCTATCTCGGTCTATTCTTTTGATTTATAAGGGATTTTGCCGATTTCGGCCTATTGGTTAAAAAATGA
GCTGATTTAACAAAAATTTAACGCGAATTAATTCTGTGGAATGTGTGTCAGTTAGGGTGTGGAAAGTCCC
CAGGCTCCCCAGCAGGCAGAAGTATGCAAAGCATGCATCTCAATTAGTCAGCAACCAGGTGTGGAAAGTC
CCCAGGCTCCCCAGCAGGCAGAAGTATGCAAAGCATGCATCTCAATTAGTCAGCAACCATAGTCCCGCCC
CTAACTCCGCCCATCCCGCCCCTAACTCCGCCCAGTTCCGCCCATTCTCCGCCCCATGGCTGACTAATTT
TTTTTATTTATGCAGAGGCCGAGGCCGCCTCTGCCTCTGAGCTATTCCAGAAGTAGTGAGGAGGCTTTTT
TGGAGGCCTAGGCTTTTGCAAAAAGCTCCCGGGAGCTTGTATATCCATTTTCGGATCTGATCAAGAGACA
GGATGAGGATCGTTTCGCATGATTGAACAAGATGGATTGCACGCAGGTTCTCCGGCCGCTTGGGTGGAGA
GGCTATTCGGCTATGACTGGGCACAACAGACAATCGGCTGCTCTGATGCCGCCGTGTTCCGGCTGTCAGC
GCAGGGGCGCCCGGTTCTTTTTGTCAAGACCGACCTGTCCGGTGCCCTGAATGAACTGCAGGACGAGGCA
GCGCGGCTATCGTGGCTGGCCACGACGGGCGTTCCTTGCGCAGCTGTGCTCGACGTTGTCACTGAAGCGG
GAAGGGACTGGCTGCTATTGGGCGAAGTGCCGGGGCAGGATCTCCTGTCATCTCACCTTGCTCCTGCCGA
GAAAGTATCCATCATGGCTGATGCAATGCGGCGGCTGCATACGCTTGATCCGGCTACCTGCCCATTCGAC
CACCAAGCGAAACATCGCATCGAGCGAGCACGTACTCGGATGGAAGCCGGTCTTGTCGATCAGGATGATC
TGGACGAAGAGCATCAGGGGCTCGCGCCAGCCGAACTGTTCGCCAGGCTCAAGGCGCGCATGCCCGACGG
CGAGGATCTCGTCGTGACCCATGGCGATGCCTGCTTGCCGAATATCATGGTGGAAAATGGCCGCTTTTCT
GGATTCATCGACTGTGGCCGGCTGGGTGTGGCGGACCGCTATCAGGACATAGCGTTGGCTACCCGTGATA
TTGCTGAAGAGCTTGGCGGCGAATGGGCTGACCGCTTCCTCGTGCTTTACGGTATCGCCGCTCCCGATTC
GCAGCGCATCGCCTTCTATCGCCTTCTTGACGAGTTCTTCTGAGCGGGACTCTGGGGTTCGAAATGACCG
ACCAAGCGACGCCCAACCTGCCATCACGAGATTTCGATTCCACCGCCGCCTTCTATGAAAGGTTGGGCTT
CGGAATCGTTTTCCGGGACGCCGGCTGGATGATCCTCCAGCGCGGGGATCTCATGCTGGAGTTCTTCGCC
CACCCCAACTTGTTTATTGCAGCTTATAATGGTTACAAATAAAGCAATAGCATCACAAATTTCACAAATA
AAGCATTTTTTTCACTGCATTCTAGTTGTGGTTTGTCCAAACTCATCAATGTATCTTATCATGTCTGTAT
ACCGTCGACCTCTAGCTAGAGCTTGGCGTAATCATGGTCATAGCTGTTTCCTGTGTGAAATTGTTATCCG
CTCACAATTCCACACAACATACGAGCCGGAAGCATAAAGTGTAAAGCCTGGGGTGCCTAATGAGTGAGCT
AACTCACATTAATTGCGTTGCGCTCACTGCCCGCTTTCCAGTCGGGAAACCTGTCGTGCCAGCTGCATTA
ATGAATCGGCCAACGCGCGGGGAGAGGCGGTTTGCGTATTGGGCGCTCTTCCGCTTCCTCGCTCACTGAC
TCGCTGCGCTCGGTCGTTCGGCTGCGGCGAGCGGTATCAGCTCACTCAAAGGCGGTAATACGGTTATCCA
CAGAATCAGGGGATAACGCAGGAAAGAACATGTGAGCAAAAGGCCAGCAAAAGGCCAGGAACCGTAAAAA
GGCCGCGTTGCTGGCGTTTTTCCATAGGCTCCGCCCCCCTGACGAGCATCACAAAAATCGACGCTCAAGT
CAGAGGTGGCGAAACCCGACAGGACTATAAAGATACCAGGCGTTTCCCCCTGGAAGCTCCCTCGTGCGCT
CTCCTGTTCCGACCCTGCCGCTTACCGGATACCTGTCCGCCTTTCTCCCTTCGGGAAGCGTGGCGCTTTC
TCATAGCTCACGCTGTAGGTATCTCAGTTCGGTGTAGGTCGTTCGCTCCAAGCTGGGCTGTGTGCACGAA
CCCCCCGTTCAGCCCGACCGCTGCGCCTTATCCGGTAACTATCGTCTTGAGTCCAACCCGGTAAGACACG
ACTTATCGCCACTGGCAGCAGCCACTGGTAACAGGATTAGCAGAGCGAGGTATGTAGGCGGTGCTACAGA
GTTCTTGAAGTGGTGGCCTAACTACGGCTACACTAGAAGAACAGTATTTGGTATCTGCGCTCTGCTGAAG
CCAGTTACCTTCGGAAAAAGAGTTGGTAGCTCTTGATCCGGCAAACAAACCACCGCTGGTAGCGGTGGTT
TTTTTGTTTGCAAGCAGCAGATTACGCGCAGAAAAAAAGGATCTCAAGAAGATCCTTTGATCTTTTCTAC
GGGGTCTGACGCTCAGTGGAACGAAAACTCACGTTAAGGGATTTTGGTCATGAGATTATCAAAAAGGATC
TTCACCTAGATCCTTTTAAATTAAAAATGAAGTTTTAAATCAATCTAAAGTATATATGAGTAAACTTGGT
CTGACAGTTACCAATGCTTAATCAGTGAGGCACCTATCTCAGCGATCTGTCTATTTCGTTCATCCATAGT
TGCCTGACTCCCCGTCGTGTAGATAACTACGATACGGGAGGGCTTACCATCTGGCCCCAGTGCTGCAATG
ATACCGCGAGACCCACGCTCACCGGCTCCAGATTTATCAGCAATAAACCAGCCAGCCGGAAGGGCCGAGC
GCAGAAGTGGTCCTGCAACTTTATCCGCCTCCATCCAGTCTATTAATTGTTGCCGGGAAGCTAGAGTAAG
TAGTTCGCCAGTTAATAGTTTGCGCAACGTTGTTGCCATTGCTACAGGCATCGTGGTGTCACGCTCGTCG
TTTGGTATGGCTTCATTCAGCTCCGGTTCCCAACGATCAAGGCGAGTTACATGATCCCCCATGTTGTGCA
AAAAAGCGGTTAGCTCCTTCGGTCCTCCGATCGTTGTCAGAAGTAAGTTGGCCGCAGTGTTATCACTCAT
GGTTATGGCAGCACTGCATAATTCTCTTACTGTCATGCCATCCGTAAGATGCTTTTCTGTGACTGGTGAG
TACTCAACCAAGTCATTCTGAGAATAGTGTATGCGGCGACCGAGTTGCTCTTGCCCGGCGTCAATACGGG
ATAATACCGCGCCACATAGCAGAACTTTAAAAGTGCTCATCATTGGAAAACGTTCTTCGGGGCGAAAACT
CTCAAGGATCTTACCGCTGTTGAGATCCAGTTCGATGTAACCCACTCGTGCACCCAACTGATCTTCAGCA
TCTTTTACTTTCACCAGCGTTTCTGGGTGAGCAAAAACAGGAAGGCAAAATGCCGCAAAAAAGGGAATAA
GGGCGACACGGAAATGTTGAATACTCATACTCTTCCTTTTTCAATATTATTGAAGCATTTATCAGGGTTA
TTGTCTCATGAGCGGATACATATTTGAATGTATTTAGAAAAATAAACAAATAGGGGTTCCGCGCACATTT
CCCCGAAAAGTGCCACCTGACGTC
